Addgene plasmid #100912: pET28a(+)/FbGH17B
Purpose: Expression of the Beta-1,3-Exo-Laminarinase FbGH17B in E.coli
Depositing lab: Jan-Hendrik Hehemann. Depositing organization: Universitaet Bremen.
Backbone
  Vector backbone: pET28a(+)
  Backbone manufacturer: EMD Millipore
  Backbone size w/o insert (bp): 5369
  Total vector size (bp): 6167
  Vector type: Bacterial Expression
Growth in bacteria
  Bacterial resistance: Kanamycin, 50 μg/mL
  Growth temperature: 37°C
  Growth strain: DH5alpha
  Copy number: Unknown
Gene/Insert
  Gene/Insert name: FbGH17Bcat
  Species: Formosa B
  Insert size (bp): 798
  Mutation: not full length
  GenBank ID: AOR29491.1
  Tag / fusion protein: His-Tag (N terminal on backbone)
  Cloning method: Unknown
  Sequencing primers: 5′ CAGCGGCCTGGTGCCGCGCGGCAGCCATACTTTAAATAAGGGTCTGCAC; 3′ CTCAGTGGTGGTGGTGGTGGTGCTCGAGTTATTGAAATTTTAAATTCTCATTC
Terms and licenses: Academic/Nonprofit Terms; Industry Terms: Not Available to Industry
How to cite: pET28a(+)/FbGH17B was a gift from Jan-Hendrik Hehemann (Addgene plasmid # 100912 ; http://n2t.net/addgene:100912 ; RRID:Addgene_100912)
