[The description below was written by a language model from this plasmid's Addgene catalogue record and pLannotate feature annotations shown in this document.]
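Description:
pET28a(+)/FbGH17B is a bacterial expression plasmid built on the pET28a(+) backbone for producing the beta-1,3-exo-laminarinase FbGH17B in E. coli. It is selected with kanamycin through the aph(3')-Ia gene and replicates from a ColE1/pBR322-type origin. The adjacent bom site and rop gene are typical of the pET series, with rop acting to restrain copy number, although the catalogue lists copy number as unknown. An f1 origin is also present. The short tetracycline-resistance, AmpR promoter and similar fragments in the annotation appear to be pBR322-derived backbone remnants or partial matches rather than functional elements.

The insert, recorded as FbGH17Bcat, is a 798 bp fragment from the organism listed as Formosa B. It is noted as not full length, and the name suggests it covers the catalytic domain only. It lies in the unannotated gap between the thrombin site and the downstream His-tag sequence, under a T7 promoter with a lac operator and the T7 gene 10 ribosome binding site, followed by the T7 terminator. The plasmid-borne lacI gene supplies repressor, so expression is held off until IPTG induction in a host that provides T7 RNA polymerase. The protein carries the backbone's N-terminal His tag followed by a thrombin cleavage site, allowing metal-affinity purification and optional tag removal. The "capTEV" fragment call most likely reflects this His-tag region. A C-terminal His-coding sequence from the backbone is detected downstream, but the record lists only the N-terminal tag. The sequenced record is 6,096 nt, slightly shorter than the catalogued total of 6,167 bp. The construct is suited to recombinant production of the enzyme for biochemical or structural study of laminarin degradation.
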