Features (pLannotate 1.2.2; 20 found; start..end, strand, type, name):
    979..1056    -  promoter       lacI promoter: lacI
   1064..1343    -  CDS            TcR (fragment): tetracycline efflux protein; tet; confers resistance to tetracycline
   1365..1383    +  promoter       T7 promoter: promoter for bacteriophage T7 RNA polymerase
   1384..1408    +  protein_bind   lac operator: The lac repressor binds to the lac operator to inhibit transcription in E. coli. This inhibition can be relieved by adding lactose or isopropyl-β-D-thiogalactopyranoside (IPTG). lac repressor encoded by lacI
   1423..1445    +  RBS            RBS: efficient ribosome binding site from bacteriophage T7 gene 10 (Olins and Rangwala, 1989)
   1464..1480    +  CDS            capTEV™ (fragment): composite tag for in vivo biotinylation, TEV protease cleavage, and 6xHis tagging
   1491..1508    +  CDS            thrombin site: thrombin recognition and cleavage site
   2325..2342    +  CDS            9xHis (fragment): 9xHis affinity tag
   2352..2401    +  CDS            SET1 (fragment): solubility-enhancement tag derived from T7 phage gene 10B
   2409..2456    +  terminator     T7 terminator: transcription terminator for bacteriophage T7 RNA polymerase
   2493..2921    +  rep_origin     f1 ori (sequence partly withheld): f1 bacteriophage origin of replication; arrow indicates direction of (+) strand synthesis
   2974..3031    +  promoter       AmpR promoter (fragment): bla
   3040..3855    -  CDS            KanR: aminoglycoside phosphotransferase; aph(3')-Ia; confers resistance to kanamycin in bacteria or G418 (Geneticin®) in eukaryotes
   3977..4565    +  rep_origin     ori: high-copy-number ColE1/pMB1/pBR322/pUC origin of replication
   4751..4890    -  misc_feature   bom: basis of mobility region from pBR322
   4992..5183    -  CDS            rop: Rop protein, which maintains plasmids at low copy number; rop
   5200..5580    +  CDS            YPB1_ECOLX: Protein predicted: Swiss-Prot protein existence level 4. From Escherichia coli.
   5652..5943    -  CDS            TcR (fragment): tetracycline efflux protein; tet; confers resistance to tetracycline
   5958..5979    -  protein_bind   CAP binding site: CAP binding activates transcription in the presence of cAMP. E. coli catabolite activator protein
   5992..978     -  CDS            lacI (across the origin): lac repressor; lacI; The lac repressor binds to the lac operator to inhibit transcription in E. coli. This inhibition can be relieved by adding lactose or isopropyl-β-D-thiogalactopyranoside (IPTG).
>Addgene plasmid #100912 | pET28a(+)/FbGH17B | addgene full sequence | sequence record 193695 | Addgene NGS Result
TCTTTTCACCAGTGAGACGGGCAACAGCTGATTGCCCTTCACCGCCTGGCCCTGAGAGAGTTGCAGCAAG
CGGTCCACGCTGGTTTGCCCCAGCAGGCGAAAATCCTGTTTGATGGTGGTTAACGGCGGGATATAACATG
AGCTGTCTTCGGTATCGTCGTATCCCACTACCGAGATATCCGCACCAACGCGCAGCCCGGACTCGGTAAT
GGCGCGCATTGCGCCCAGCGCCATCTGATCGTTGGCAACCAGCATCGCAGTGGGAACGATGCCCTCATTC
AGCATTTGCATGGTTTGTTGAAAACCGGACATGGCACTCCAGTCGCCTTCCCGTTCCGCTATCGGCTGAA
TTTGATTGCGAGTGAGATATTTATGCCAGCCAGCCAGACGCAGACGCGCCGAGACAGAACTTAATGGGCC
CGCTAACAGCGCGATTTGCTGGTGACCCAATGCGACCAGATGCTCCACGCCCAGTCGCGTACCGTCTTCA
TGGGAGAAAATAATACTGTTGATGGGTGTCTGGTCAGAGACATCAAGAAATAACGCCGGAACATTAGTGC
AGGCAGCTTCCACAGCAATGGCATCCTGGTCATCCAGCGGATAGTTAATGATCAGCCCACTGACGCGTTG
CGCGAGAAGATTGTGCACCGCCGCTTTACAGGCTTCGACGCCGCTTCGTTCTACCATCGACACCACCACG
CTGGCACCCAGTTGATCGGCGCGAGATTTAATCGCCGCGACAATTTGCGACGGCGCGTGCAGGGCCAGAC
TGGAGGTGGCAACGCCAATCAGCAACGACTGTTTGCCCGCCAGTTGTTGTGCCACGCGGTTGGGAATGTA
ATTCAGCTCCGCCATCGCCGCTTCCACTTTTTCCCGCGTTTTCGCAGAAACGTGGCTGGCCTGGTTCACC
ACGCGGGAAACGGTCTGATAAGAGACACCGGCATACTCTGCGACATCGTATAACGTTACTGGTTTCACAT
TCACCACCCTGAATTGACTCTCTTCCGGGCGCTATCATGCCATACCGCGAAAGGTTTTGCGCCATTCGAT
GGTGTCCGGGATCTCGACGCTCTCCCTTATGCGACTCCTGCATTAGGAAGCAGCCCAGTAGTAGGTTGAG
GCCGTTGAGCACCGCCGCCGCAAGGAATGGTGCATGCAAGGAGATGGCGCCCAACAGTCCCCCGGCCACG
GGGCCTGCCACCATACCCACGCCGAAACAAGCGCTCATGAGCCCGAAGTGGCGAGCCCGATCTTCCCCAT
CGGTGATGTCGGCGATATAGGCGCCAGCAACCGCACCTGTGGCGCCGGTGATGCCGGCCACGATGCGTCC
GGCGTAGAGGATCGAGATCTCGATCCCGCGAAATTAATACGACTCACTATAGGGGAATTGTGAGCGGATA
ACAATTCCCCTCTAGAAATAATTTTGTTTAACTTTAAGAAGGAGATATACCATGGGCAGCAGCCATCATC
ATCATCATCACAGCAGCGGCCTGGTGCCGCGCGGCAGCCATATGGCTAGCACCCTGAATAAGGGTCTGCA
CGGCATGTGCTTTAGCCCGTACCTGGAAGGTCAAAACATCGGTAATCAACTGAGCGAGAGCCAAATCAGC
CAGCGTATGGACGTGATCGCGCCGTACACCCAATGGGTTCGTAGCTTCAGCTGCACCGAGGGTAACGAGC
ACACCCCGAAGATCGCGCACGAAAAGCACCTGAAAACCATGGTGGGTGCGTGGATTGGCAGCGACAAGGC
GCAGAACGAAAAAGAGCTGAACACCCTGATCAAGCTGGGTAAAAGCGGCTTTGTTGATATTGCGGTGGTT
GGCAACGAAACCCTGATGCGTGAGGAACTGACCGAGGAAGAGCTGATCGCGTACATTAACCGTGTGAAGC
GTAGCCTGCCGGGTATCCCGGTGGGCTATGTTGATGCGTACTATCAATTCGTGGAGCGTCCGAAACTGAT
CGACGCGTGCGATGTTATTCTGGCGAACTGCTATCCGTTTTGGGAAGGTTGCAGCATTGAGCAGAGCGCG
ACCTACCTGAAGCAAATGTATGCGGTGACCCAGCAAGTTGCGAACGGCAAACCGGTTATCATTACCGAAA
CCGGTTGGCCGAACCAGGGCGACCACACCAAGGATGCGGAACCGAGCGAGAACAACGCGATGAAATACTT
CATTGACACCGCGAACTGGGCGGGTCAAAACGAGGTGCCGCTGTTCTATTTTAGCAGCTTTGATGAAAGC
TGGAAAGTTCACCACGAGGGCGACGTTGGCGCGCGTTGGGGTCTGTGGGACAAAAATGAGAACCTGAAGT
TTCAATAACTCGAGCACCACCACCACCACCACTGAGATCCGGCTGCTAACAAAGCCCGAAAGGAAGCTGA
GTTGGCTGCTGCCACCGCTGAGCAATAACTAGCATAACCCCTTGGGGCCTCTAAACGGGTCTTGAGGGGT
TTTTTGCTGAAAGGAGGAACTATATCCGGATTGGCGAATGGG
[124 nt withheld, positions 2493-2616]
C
[91 nt withheld, positions 2618-2708]
A
[49 nt withheld, positions 2710-2758]
CCTTTGACGTTGGAGTCCACGTTCTTT
[37 nt withheld, positions 2786-2822]
ACCCTATCTCGGTCTATTCTTTTGATTTATAAGGGATTTTGCCGATTTCGGCCTATTGGTTAAAAAATGA
GCTGATTTAACAAAAATTTAACGCGAATTTTAACAAAATATTAACGCTTACAATTTAGGTGGCACTTTTC
GGGGAAATGTGCGCGGAACCCCTATTTGTTTATTTTTCTAAATACATTCAAATATGTATCCGCTCATGAA
TTAATTCTTAGAAAAACTCATCGAGCATCAAATGAAACTGCAATTTATTCATATCAGGATTATCAATACC
ATATTTTTGAAAAAGCCGTTTCTGTAATGAAGGAGAAAACTCACCGAGGCAGTTCCATAGGATGGCAAGA
TCCTGGTATCGGTCTGCGATTCCGACTCGTCCAACATCAATACAACCTATTAATTTCCCCTCGTCAAAAA
TAAGGTTATCAAGTGAGAAATCACCATGAGTGACGACTGAATCCGGTGAGAATGGCAAAAGTTTATGCAT
TTCTTTCCAGACTTGTTCAACAGGCCAGCCATTACGCTCGTCATCAAAATCACTCGCATCAACCAAACCG
TTATTCATTCGTGATTGCGCCTGAGCGAGACGAAATACGCGATCGCTGTTAAAAGGACAATTACAAACAG
GAATCGAATGCAACCGGCGCAGGAACACTGCCAGCGCATCAACAATATTTTCACCTGAATCAGGATATTC
TTCTAATACCTGGAATGCTGTTTTCCCGGGGATCGCAGTGGTGAGTAACCATGCATCATCAGGAGTACGG
ATAAAATGCTTGATGGTCGGAAGAGGCATAAATTCCGTCAGCCAGTTTAGTCTGACCATCTCATCTGTAA
CATCATTGGCAACGCTACCTTTGCCATGTTTCAGAAACAACTCTGGCGCATCGGGCTTCCCATACAATCG
ATAGATTGTCGCACCTGATTGCCCGACATTATCGCGAGCCCATTTATACCCATATAAATCAGCATCCATG
TTGGAATTTAATCGCGGCCTAGAGCAAGACGTTTCCCGTTGAATATGGCTCATAACACCCCTTGTATTAC
TGTTTATGTAAGCAGACAGTTTTATTGTTCATGACCAAAATCCCTTAACGTGAGTTTTCGTTCCACTGAG
CGTCAGACCCCGTAGAAAAGATCAAAGGATCTTCTTGAGATCCTTTTTTTCTGCGCGTAATCTGCTGCTT
GCAAACAAAAAAACCACCGCTACCAGCGGTGGTTTGTTTGCCGGATCAAGAGCTACCAACTCTTTTTCCG
AAGGTAACTGGCTTCAGCAGAGCGCAGATACCAAATACTGTCCTTCTAGTGTAGCCGTAGTTAGGCCACC
ACTTCAAGAACTCTGTAGCACCGCCTACATACCTCGCTCTGCTAATCCTGTTACCAGTGGCTGCTGCCAG
TGGCGATAAGTCGTGTCTTACCGGGTTGGACTCAAGACGATAGTTACCGGATAAGGCGCAGCGGTCGGGC
TGAACGGGGGGTTCGTGCACACAGCCCAGCTTGGAGCGAACGACCTACACCGAACTGAGATACCTACAGC
GTGAGCTATGAGAAAGCGCCACGCTTCCCGAAGGGAGAAAGGCGGACAGGTATCCGGTAAGCGGCAGGGT
CGGAACAGGAGAGCGCACGAGGGAGCTTCCAGGGGGAAACGCCTGGTATCTTTATAGTCCTGTCGGGTTT
CGCCACCTCTGACTTGAGCGTCGATTTTTGTGATGCTCGTCAGGGGGGCGGAGCCTATGGAAAAACGCCA
GCAACGCGGCCTTTTTACGGTTCCTGGCCTTTTGCTGGCCTTTTGCTCACATGTTCTTTCCTGCGTTATC
CCCTGATTCTGTGGATAACCGTATTACCGCCTTTGAGTGAGCTGATACCGCTCGCCGCAGCCGAACGACC
GAGCGCAGCGAGTCAGTGAGCGAGGAAGCGGAAGAGCGCCTGATGCGGTATTTTCTCCTTACGCATCTGT
GCGGTATTTCACACCGCAATGGTGCACTCTCAGTACAATCTGCTCTGATGCCGCATAGTTAAGCCAGTAT
ACACTCCGCTATCGCTACGTGACTGGGTCATGGCTGCGCCCCGACACCCGCCAACACCCGCTGACGCGCC
CTGACGGGCTTGTCTGCTCCCGGCATCCGCTTACAGACAAGCTGTGACCGTCTCCGGGAGCTGCATGTGT
CAGAGGTTTTCACCGTCATCACCGAAACGCGCGAGGCAGCTGCGGTAAAGCTCATCAGCGTGGTCGTGAA
GCGATTCACAGATGTCTGCCTGTTCATCCGCGTCCAGCTCGTTGAGTTTCTCCAGAAGCGTTAATGTCTG
GCTTCTGATAAAGCGGGCCATGTTAAGGGCGGTTTTTTCCTGTTTGGTCACTGATGCCTCCGTGTAAGGG
GGATTTCTGTTCATGGGGGTAATGATACCGATGAAACGAGAGAGGATGCTCACGATACGGGTTACTGATG
ATGAACATGCCCGGTTACTGGAACGTTGTGAGGGTAAACAACTGGCGGTATGGATGCGGCGGGACCAGAG
AAAAATCACTCAGGGTCAATGCCAGCGCTTCGTTAATACAGATGTAGGTGTTCCACAGGGTAGCCAGCAG
CATCCTGCGATGCAGATCCGGAACATAATGGTGCAGGGCGCTGACTTCCGCGTTTCCAGACTTTACGAAA
CACGGAAACCGAAGACCATTCATGTTGTTGCTCAGGTCGCAGACGTTTTGCAGCAGCAGTCGCTTCACGT
TCGCTCGCGTATCGGTGATTCATTCTGCTAACCAGTAAGGCAACCCCGCCAGCCTAGCCGGGTCCTCAAC
GACAGGAGCACGATCATGCGCACCCGTGGGGCCGCCATGCCGGCGATAATGGCCTGCTTCTCGCCGAAAC
GTTTGGTGGCGGGACCAGTGACGAAGGCTTGAGCGAGGGCGTGCAAGATTCCGAATACCGCAAGCGACAG
GCCGATCATCGTCGCGCTCCAGCGAAAGCGGTCCTCGCCGAAAATGACCCAGAGCGCTGCCGGCACCTGT
CCTACGAGTTGCATGATAAAGAAGACAGTCATAAGTGCGGCGACGATAGTCATGCCCCGCGCCCACCGGA
AGGAGCTGACTGGGTTGAAGGCTCTCAAGGGCATCGGTCGAGATCCCGGTGCCTAATGAGTGAGCTAACT
TACATTAATTGCGTTGCGCTCACTGCCCGCTTTCCAGTCGGGAAACCTGTCGTGCCAGCTGCATTAATGA
ATCGGCCAACGCGCGGGGAGAGGCGGTTTGCGTATTGGGCGCCAGGGTGGTTTT
